>Addgene plasmid #53373 | pSQT817 | depositor full sequence | sequence record 83241 | pSQT817 sequence 9039 bps
GTCGACATTGATTATTGACTAGTTATTAATAGTAATCAATTACGGGGTCATTAGTTCATAGCCCATATAT
GGAGTTCCGCGTTACATAACTTACGGTAAATGGCCCGCCTGGCTGACCGCCCAACGACCCCCGCCCATTG
ACGTCAATAATGACGTATGTTCCCATAGTAACGCCAATAGGGACTTTCCATTGACGTCAATGGGTGGACT
ATTTACGGTAAACTGCCCACTTGGCAGTACATCAAGTGTATCATATGCCAAGTACGCCCCCTATTGACGT
CAATGACGGTAAATGGCCCGCCTGGCATTATGCCCAGTACATGACCTTATGGGACTTTCCTACTTGGCAG
TACATCTACGTATTAGTCATCGCTATTACCATGGGTCGAGGTGAGCCCCACGTTCTGCTTCACTCTCCCC
ATCTCCCCCCCCTCCCCACCCCCAATTTTGTATTTATTTATTTTTTAATTATTTTGTGCAGCGATGGGGG
CGGGGGGGGGGGGGGCGCGCGCCAGGCGGGGCGGGGCGGGGCGAGGGGCGGGGCGGGGCGAGGCGGAGAG
GTGCGGCGGCAGCCAATCAGAGCGGCGCGCTCCGAAAGTTTCCTTTTATGGCGAGGCGGCGGCGGCGGCG
GCCCTATAAAAAGCGAAGCGCGCGGCGGGCGGGAGTCGCTGCGTTGCCTTCGCCCCGTGCCCCGCTCCGC
GCCGCCTCGCGCCGCCCGCCCCGGCTCTGACTGACCGCGTTACTCCCACAGGTGAGCGGGCGGGACGGCC
CTTCTCCTCCGGGCTGTAATTAGCGCTTGGTTTAATGACGGCTCGTTTCTTTTCTGTGGCTGCGTGAAAG
CCTTAAAGGGCTCCGGGAGGGCCCTTTGTGCGGGGGGGAGCGGCTCGGGGGGTGCGTGCGTGTGTGTGTG
CGTGGGGAGCGCCGCGTGCGGCCCGCGCTGCCCGGCGGCTGTGAGCGCTGCGGGCGCGGCGCGGGGCTTT
GTGCGCTCCGCGTGTGCGCGAGGGGAGCGCGGCCGGGGGCGGTGCCCCGCGGTGCGGGGGGGCTGCGAGG
GGAACAAAGGCTGCGTGCGGGGTGTGTGCGTGGGGGGGTGAGCAGGGGGTGTGGGCGCGGCGGTCGGGCT
GTAACCCCCCCCTGCACCCCCCTCCCCGAGTTGCTGAGCACGGCCCGGCTTCGGGTGCGGGGCTCCGTGC
GGGGCGTGGCGCGGGGCTCGCCGTGCCGGGCGGGGGGTGGCGGCAGGTGGGGGTGCCGGGCGGGGCGGGG
CCGCCTCGGGCCGGGGAGGGCTCGGGGGAGGGGCGCGGCGGCCCCGGAGCGCCGGCGGCTGTCGAGGCGC
GGCGAGCCGCAGCCATTGCCTTTTATGGTAATCGTGCGAGAGGGCGCAGGGACTTCCTTTGTCCCAAATC
TGGCGGAGCCGAAATCTGGGAGGCGCCGCCGCACCCCCTCTAGCGGGCGCGGGCGAAGCGGTGCGGCGCC
GGCAGGAAGGAAATGGGCGGGGAGGGCCTTCGTGCGTCGCCGCGCCGCCGTCCCCTTCTCCATCTCCAGC
CTCGGGGCTGCCGCAGGGGGACGGCTGCCTTCGGGGGGGACGGGGCAGGGCGGGGTTCGGCTTCTGGCGT
GTGACCGGCGGCTCTAGAGCCTCTGCTAACCATGTTCATGCCTTCTTCTTTTTCCTACAGCTCCTGGGCA
ACGTGCTGGTTATTGTGCTGTCTCATCATTTTGGCAAAGAATTCTGCAGTCGACGGTACCGCGGGCCCGG
GATCCACCGGTCGCCACCATGGATAAAAAGTATTCTATTGGTTTAGACATCGGCACTAATTCCGTTGGAT
GGGCTGTCATAACCGATGAATACAAAGTACCTTCAAAGAAATTTAAGGTGTTGGGGAACACAGACCGTCA
TTCGATTAAAAAGAATCTTATCGGTGCCCTCCTATTCGATAGTGGCGAAACGGCAGAGGCGACTCGCCTG
AAACGAACCGCTCGGAGAAGGTATACACGTCGCAAGAACCGAATATGTTACTTACAAGAAATTTTTAGCA
ATGAGATGGCCAAAGTTGACGATTCTTTCTTTCACCGTTTGGAAGAGTCCTTCCTTGTCGAAGAGGACAA
GAAACATGAACGGCACCCCATCTTTGGAAACATAGTAGATGAGGTGGCATATCATGAAAAGTACCCAACG
ATTTATCACCTCAGAAAAAAGCTAGTTGACTCAACTGATAAAGCGGACCTGAGGTTAATCTACTTGGCTC
TTGCCCATATGATAAAGTTCCGTGGGCACTTTCTCATTGAGGGTGATCTAAATCCGGACAACTCGGATGT
CGACAAACTGTTCATCCAGTTAGTACAAACCTATAATCAGTTGTTTGAAGAGAACCCTATAAATGCAAGT
GGCGTGGATGCGAAGGCTATTCTTAGCGCCCGCCTCTCTAAATCCCGACGGCTAGAAAACCTGATCGCAC
AATTACCCGGAGAGAAGAAAAATGGGTTGTTCGGTAACCTTATAGCGCTCTCACTAGGCCTGACACCAAA
TTTTAAGTCGAACTTCGACTTAGCTGAAGATGCCAAATTGCAGCTTAGTAAGGACACGTACGATGACGAT
CTCGACAATCTACTGGCACAAATTGGAGATCAGTATGCGGACTTATTTTTGGCTGCCAAAAACCTTAGCG
ATGCAATCCTCCTATCTGACATACTGAGAGTTAATACTGAGATTACCAAGGCGCCGTTATCCGCTTCAAT
GATCAAAAGGTACGATGAACATCACCAAGACTTGACACTTCTCAAGGCCCTAGTCCGTCAGCAACTGCCT
GAGAAATATAAGGAAATATTCTTTGATCAGTCGAAAAACGGGTACGCAGGTTATATTGACGGCGGAGCGA
GTCAAGAGGAATTCTACAAGTTTATCAAACCCATATTAGAGAAGATGGATGGGACGGAAGAGTTGCTTGT
AAAACTCAATCGCGAAGATCTACTGCGAAAGCAGCGGACTTTCGACAACGGTAGCATTCCACATCAAATC
CACTTAGGCGAATTGCATGCTATACTTAGAAGGCAGGAGGATTTTTATCCGTTCCTCAAAGACAATCGTG
AAAAGATTGAGAAAATCCTAACCTTTCGCATACCTTACTATGTGGGACCCCTGGCCCGAGGGAACTCTCG
GTTCGCATGGATGACAAGAAAGTCCGAAGAAACGATTACTCCATGGAATTTTGAGGAAGTTGTCGATAAA
GGTGCGTCAGCTCAATCGTTCATCGAGAGGATGACCAACTTTGACAAGAATTTACCGAACGAAAAAGTAT
TGCCTAAGCACAGTTTACTTTACGAGTATTTCACAGTGTACAATGAACTCACGAAAGTTAAGTATGTCAC
TGAGGGCATGCGTAAACCCGCCTTTCTAAGCGGAGAACAGAAGAAAGCAATAGTAGATCTGTTATTCAAG
ACCAACCGCAAAGTGACAGTTAAGCAATTGAAAGAGGACTACTTTAAGAAAATTGAATGCTTCGATTCTG
TCGAGATCTCCGGGGTAGAAGATCGATTTAATGCGTCACTTGGTACGTATCATGACCTCCTAAAGATAAT
TAAAGATAAGGACTTCCTGGATAACGAAGAGAATGAAGATATCTTAGAAGATATAGTGTTGACTCTTACC
CTCTTTGAAGATCGGGAAATGATTGAGGAAAGACTAAAAACATACGCTCACCTGTTCGACGATAAGGTTA
TGAAACAGTTAAAGAGGCGTCGCTATACGGGCTGGGGACGATTGTCGCGGAAACTTATCAACGGGATAAG
AGACAAGCAAAGTGGTAAAACTATTCTCGATTTTCTAAAGAGCGACGGCTTCGCCAATAGGAACTTTATG
CAGCTGATCCATGATGACTCTTTAACCTTCAAAGAGGATATACAAAAGGCACAGGTTTCCGGACAAGGGG
ACTCATTGCACGAACATATTGCGAATCTTGCTGGTTCGCCAGCCATCAAAAAGGGCATACTCCAGACAGT
CAAAGTAGTGGATGAGCTAGTTAAGGTCATGGGACGTCACAAACCGGAAAACATTGTAATCGAGATGGCA
CGCGAAAATCAAACGACTCAGAAGGGGCAAAAAAACAGTCGAGAGCGGATGAAGAGAATAGAAGAGGGTA
TTAAAGAACTGGGCAGCCAGATCTTAAAGGAGCATCCTGTGGAAAATACCCAATTGCAGAACGAGAAACT
TTACCTCTATTACCTACAAAATGGAAGGGACATGTATGTTGATCAGGAACTGGACATAAACCGTTTATCT
GATTACGACGTCGATCACATTGTACCCCAATCCTTTTTGAAGGACGATTCAATCGACAATAAAGTGCTTA
CACGCTCGGATAAGAACCGAGGGAAAAGTGACAATGTTCCAAGCGAGGAAGTCGTAAAGAAAATGAAGAA
CTATTGGCGGCAGCTCCTAAATGCGAAACTGATAACGCAAAGAAAGTTCGATAACTTAACTAAAGCTGAG
AGGGGTGGCTTGTCTGAACTTGACAAGGCCGGATTTATTAAACGTCAGCTCGTGGAAACCCGCCAAATCA
CAAAGCATGTTGCACAGATACTAGATTCCCGAATGAATACGAAATACGACGAGAACGATAAGCTGATTCG
GGAAGTCAAAGTAATCACTTTAAAGTCAAAATTGGTGTCGGACTTCAGAAAGGATTTTCAATTCTATAAA
GTTAGGGAGATAAATAACTACCACCATGCGCACGACGCTTATCTTAATGCCGTCGTAGGGACCGCACTCA
TTAAGAAATACCCGAAGCTAGAAAGTGAGTTTGTGTATGGTGATTACAAAGTTTATGACGTCCGTAAGAT
GATCGCGAAAAGCGAACAGGAGATAGGCAAGGCTACAGCCAAATACTTCTTTTATTCTAACATTATGAAT
TTCTTTAAGACGGAAATCACTCTGGCAAACGGAGAGATACGCAAACGACCTTTAATTGAAACCAATGGGG
AGACAGGTGAAATCGTATGGGATAAGGGCCGGGACTTCGCGACGGTGAGAAAAGTTTTGTCCATGCCCCA
AGTCAACATAGTAAAGAAAACTGAGGTGCAGACCGGAGGGTTTTCAAAGGAATCGATTCTTCCAAAAAGG
AATAGTGATAAGCTCATCGCTCGTAAAAAGGACTGGGACCCGAAAAAGTACGGTGGCTTCGATAGCCCTA
CAGTTGCCTATTCTGTCCTAGTAGTGGCAAAAGTTGAGAAGGGAAAATCCAAGAAACTGAAGTCAGTCAA
AGAATTATTGGGGATAACGATTATGGAGCGCTCGTCTTTTGAAAAGAACCCCATCGACTTCCTTGAGGCG
AAAGGTTACAAGGAAGTAAAAAAGGATCTCATAATTAAACTACCAAAGTATAGTCTGTTTGAGTTAGAAA
ATGGCCGAAAACGGATGTTGGCTAGCGCCGGAGAGCTTCAAAAGGGGAACGAACTCGCACTACCGTCTAA
ATACGTGAATTTCCTGTATTTAGCGTCCCATTACGAGAAGTTGAAAGGTTCACCTGAAGATAACGAACAG
AAGCAACTTTTTGTTGAGCAGCACAAACATTATCTCGACGAAATCATAGAGCAAATTTCGGAATTCAGTA
AGAGAGTCATCCTAGCTGATGCCAATCTGGACAAAGTATTAAGCGCATACAACAAGCACAGGGATAAACC
CATACGTGAGCAGGCGGAAAATATTATCCATTTGTTTACTCTTACCAACCTCGGCGCTCCAGCCGCATTC
AAGTATTTTGACACAACGATAGATCGCAAACGATACACTTCTACCAAGGAGGTGCTAGACGCGACACTGA
TTCACCAATCCATCACGGGATTATATGAAACTCGGATAGATTTGTCACAGCTTGGGGGTGACGGATCCCC
CAAGAAGAAGAGGAAAGTCTCGAGCGACTACAAAGACCATGACGGTGATTATAAAGATCATGACATCGAT
TACAAGGATGACGATGACAAGTGAAGCGGCCGCACTCCTCAGGTGCAGGCTGCCTATCAGAAGGTGGTGG
CTGGTGTGGCCAATGCCCTGGCTCACAAATACCACTGAGATCTTTTTCCCTCTGCCAAAAATTATGGGGA
CATCATGAAGCCCCTTGAGCATCTGACTTCTGGCTAATAAAGGAAATTTATTTTCATTGCAATAGTGTGT
TGGAATTTTTTGTGTCTCTCACTCGGAAGGACATATGGGAGGGCAAATCATTTAAAACATCAGAATGAGT
ATTTGGTTTAGAGTTTGGCAACATATGCCCATATGCTGGCTGCCATGAACAAAGGTTGGCTATAAAGAGG
TCATCAGTATATGAAACAGCCCCCTGCTGTCCATTCCTTATTCCATAGAAAAGCCTTGACTTGAGGTTAG
ATTTTTTTTATATTTTGTTTTGTGTTATTTTTTTCTTTAACATCCCTAAAATTTTCCTTACATGTTTTAC
TAGCCAGATTTTTCCTCCTCTCCTGACTACTCCCAGTCATAGCTGTCCCTCTTCTCTTATGAAGATCCCT
CGACCTGCAGCCCAAGCTTGGCGTAATCATGGTCATAGCTGTTTCCTGTGTGAAATTGTTATCCGCTCAC
AATTCCACACAACATACGAGCCGGAAGCATAAAGTGTAAAGCCTGGGGTGCCTAATGAGTGAGCTAACTC
ACATTAATTGCGTTGCGCTCACTGCCCGCTTTCCAGTCGGGAAACCTGTCGTGCCAGCGGATCCGCATCT
CAATTAGTCAGCAACCATAGTCCCGCCCCTAACTCCGCCCATCCCGCCCCTAACTCCGCCCAGTTCCGCC
CATTCTCCGCCCCATGGCTGACTAATTTTTTTTATTTATGCAGAGGCCGAGGCCGCCTCGGCCTCTGAGC
TATTCCAGAAGTAGTGAGGAGGCTTTTTTGGAGGCCTAGGCTTTTGCAAAAAGCTAACTTGTTTATTGCA
GCTTATAATGGTTACAAATAAAGCAATAGCATCACAAATTTCACAAATAAAGCATTTTTTTCACTGCATT
CTAGTTGTGGTTTGTCCAAACTCATCAATGTATCTTATCATGTCTGGATCCGCTGCATTAATGAATCGGC
CAACGCGCGGGGAGAGGCGGTTTGCGTATTGGGCGCTCTTCCGCTTCCTCGCTCACTGACTCGCTGCGCT
CGGTCGTTCGGCTGCGGCGAGCGGTATCAGCTCACTCAAAGGCGGTAATACGGTTATCCACAGAATCAGG
GGATAACGCAGGAAAGAACATGTGAGCAAAAGGCCAGCAAAAGGCCAGGAACCGTAAAAAGGCCGCGTTG
CTGGCGTTTTTCCATAGGCTCCGCCCCCCTGACGAGCATCACAAAAATCGACGCTCAAGTCAGAGGTGGC
GAAACCCGACAGGACTATAAAGATACCAGGCGTTTCCCCCTGGAAGCTCCCTCGTGCGCTCTCCTGTTCC
GACCCTGCCGCTTACCGGATACCTGTCCGCCTTTCTCCCTTCGGGAAGCGTGGCGCTTTCTCAATGCTCA
CGCTGTAGGTATCTCAGTTCGGTGTAGGTCGTTCGCTCCAAGCTGGGCTGTGTGCACGAACCCCCCGTTC
AGCCCGACCGCTGCGCCTTATCCGGTAACTATCGTCTTGAGTCCAACCCGGTAAGACACGACTTATCGCC
ACTGGCAGCAGCCACTGGTAACAGGATTAGCAGAGCGAGGTATGTAGGCGGTGCTACAGAGTTCTTGAAG
TGGTGGCCTAACTACGGCTACACTAGAAGGACAGTATTTGGTATCTGCGCTCTGCTGAAGCCAGTTACCT
TCGGAAAAAGAGTTGGTAGCTCTTGATCCGGCAAACAAACCACCGCTGGTAGCGGTGGTTTTTTTGTTTG
CAAGCAGCAGATTACGCGCAGAAAAAAAGGATCTCAAGAAGATCCTTTGATCTTTTCTACGGGGTCTGAC
GCTCAGTGGAACGAAAACTCACGTTAAGGGATTTTGGTCATGAGATTATCAAAAAGGATCTTCACCTAGA
TCCTTTTAAATTAAAAATGAAGTTTTAAATCAATCTAAAGTATATATGAGTAAACTTGGTCTGACAGTTA
CCAATGCTTAATCAGTGAGGCACCTATCTCAGCGATCTGTCTATTTCGTTCATCCATAGTTGCCTGACTC
CCCGTCGTGTAGATAACTACGATACGGGAGGGCTTACCATCTGGCCCCAGTGCTGCAATGATACCGCGAG
ACCCACGCTCACCGGCTCCAGATTTATCAGCAATAAACCAGCCAGCCGGAAGGGCCGAGCGCAGAAGTGG
TCCTGCAACTTTATCCGCCTCCATCCAGTCTATTAATTGTTGCCGGGAAGCTAGAGTAAGTAGTTCGCCA
GTTAATAGTTTGCGCAACGTTGTTGCCATTGCTACAGGCATCGTGGTGTCACGCTCGTCGTTTGGTATGG
CTTCATTCAGCTCCGGTTCCCAACGATCAAGGCGAGTTACATGATCCCCCATGTTGTGCAAAAAAGCGGT
TAGCTCCTTCGGTCCTCCGATCGTTGTCAGAAGTAAGTTGGCCGCAGTGTTATCACTCATGGTTATGGCA
GCACTGCATAATTCTCTTACTGTCATGCCATCCGTAAGATGCTTTTCTGTGACTGGTGAGTACTCAACCA
AGTCATTCTGAGAATAGTGTATGCGGCGACCGAGTTGCTCTTGCCCGGCGTCAATACGGGATAATACCGC
GCCACATAGCAGAACTTTAAAAGTGCTCATCATTGGAAAACGTTCTTCGGGGCGAAAACTCTCAAGGATC
TTACCGCTGTTGAGATCCAGTTCGATGTAACCCACTCGTGCACCCAACTGATCTTCAGCATCTTTTACTT
TCACCAGCGTTTCTGGGTGAGCAAAAACAGGAAGGCAAAATGCCGCAAAAAAGGGAATAAGGGCGACACG
GAAATGTTGAATACTCATACTCTTCCTTTTTCAATATTATTGAAGCATTTATCAGGGTTATTGTCTCATG
AGCGGATACATATTTGAATGTATTTAGAAAAATAAACAAATAGGGGTTCCGCGCACATTTCCCCGAAAAG
TGCCACCTG
Features (pLannotate 1.2.2; 19 found; start..end, strand, type, name):
      4..383     +  enhancer       CMV enhancer: human cytomegalovirus immediate early enhancer
    386..661     +  promoter       chicken β-actin promoter: No description available
    662..1670    +  intron         chimeric intron: chimera between introns from chicken β-actin and rabbit β-globin
   1719..1755    +  misc_feature   MCS (fragment): multiple cloning site
   1769..5872    +  CDS            cas9: CAS9_STRP1 - Also known as csn1 From Streptococcus pyogenes serotype M1.
   5906..5971    +  CDS            3xFLAG: three tandem FLAG® epitope tags, followed by an enterokinase cleavage site
   5984..6055    +  CDS            HBB (fragment): HBB_PONPY - Experimental evidence at transcript level: Swiss-Prot protein existence level 2. Involved in oxygen transport from the lung to the various peripheral tissues. From Pongo pygmaeus (Bornean orangutan).
   6126..6181    +  polyA_signal   β-globin poly(A) signal: rabbit β-globin polyadenylation signal (Gil and Proudfoot, 1987)
   6566..6582    -  protein_bind   lac operator: The lac repressor binds to the lac operator to inhibit transcription in E. coli. This inhibition can be relieved by adding lactose or isopropyl-β-D-thiogalactopyranoside (IPTG). lac repressor encoded by lacI
   6590..6620    -  promoter       lac promoter: promoter for the E. coli lac operon
   6635..6656    -  protein_bind   CAP binding site: CAP binding activates transcription in the presence of cAMP. E. coli catabolite activator protein
   6669..6708    -  CDS            lacI (fragment): lac repressor; lacI; The lac repressor binds to the lac operator to inhibit transcription in E. coli. This inhibition can be relieved by adding lactose or isopropyl-β-D-thiogalactopyranoside (IPTG).
   6715..6737    +  promoter       SV40 promoter (fragment): SV40 enhancer and early promoter
   6761..6896    +  rep_origin     SV40 ori: SV40 origin of replication
   6916..7050    +  polyA_signal   SV40 poly(A) signal: SV40 polyadenylation signal
   7052..7106    -  CDS            lacI (fragment): lac repressor; lacI; The lac repressor binds to the lac operator to inhibit transcription in E. coli. This inhibition can be relieved by adding lactose or isopropyl-β-D-thiogalactopyranoside (IPTG).
   7289..7877    -  rep_origin     ori: high-copy-number ColE1/pMB1/pBR322/pUC origin of replication
   8048..8908    -  CDS            AmpR: β-lactamase; bla; confers resistance to ampicillin, carbenicillin, and related antibiotics
   8909..9013    -  promoter       AmpR promoter: bla
