[The description below was written by a language model from this plasmid's Addgene catalogue record and pLannotate feature annotations shown in this document.]
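Description:
pSQT817 is a mammalian expression plasmid for wild-type Streptococcus pyogenes Cas9, built on the pCAG-CFP backbone and catalogued as a CRISPR vector. It is maintained in E. coli as a high-copy plasmid through a ColE1/pUC-type origin and selected with ampicillin via the β-lactamase gene and its native promoter. No mammalian selection marker is annotated, so the plasmid appears suited to transient transfection. An SV40 origin of replication is present, which can support episomal amplification in cells expressing SV40 large T antigen. The short lac promoter/operator, CAP site, lacI and SV40 promoter fragments are backbone remnants with no evident role in the payload.

The expression cassette is driven by the composite CAG promoter, annotated here as its three parts: the human CMV immediate-early enhancer, the chicken β-actin promoter, and a chimeric chicken β-actin/rabbit β-globin intron, which together give strong, broadly active transcription in mammalian cells. Downstream of a residual multiple cloning site lies the full-length Cas9 coding sequence, followed by a C-terminal 3xFLAG epitope tag useful for detecting or immunoprecipitating the protein. The transcript is terminated by the rabbit β-globin polyadenylation signal; the small "HBB" fragment called just upstream of it is most likely part of that β-globin 3′ region rather than a distinct coding element. A nuclear localization signal is not annotated in the feature table, and the record does not state whether the Cas9 sequence is codon-optimized. No guide RNA cassette is present, so guides must be supplied from a separate construct. The plasmid was deposited with work on dimeric RNA-guided FokI nucleases; the record describes its purpose only as wild-type Cas9 expression.
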