Addgene plasmid #53373: pSQT817
Purpose: wildtype Cas9 expression plasmid
Depositing lab: Keith Joung. Publication: Dimeric CRISPR RNA-guided FokI nucleases for highly specific genome editing. Tsai SQ, Wyvekens N, Khayter C, Foden JA, Thapar V, Reyon D, Goodwin MJ, Aryee MJ, Joung JK. Nat Biotechnol. 2014 Apr 25. doi: 10.1038/nbt.2908. PubMed 24770325.
Backbone
  Vector backbone: pCAG-CFP
  Vector type: Mammalian Expression, CRISPR
Growth in bacteria
  Bacterial resistance: Ampicillin, 100 μg/mL
  Growth temperature: 37°C
  Growth strain: XL1 Blue
  Copy number: High Copy
Gene/Insert
  Gene/Insert name: Cas9
  Promoter: CAG
  Cloning method: Unknown
  Sequencing primers: 5′ pCAG-F; 3′ Bglob-pA-R
Terms and licenses: Academic/Nonprofit Terms; Industry Terms: Not Available to Industry
How to cite: pSQT817 was a gift from Keith Joung (Addgene plasmid # 53373 ; http://n2t.net/addgene:53373 ; RRID:Addgene_53373)
