>Addgene plasmid #53373 | pSQT817 | addgene partial sequence | sequence record 87779 | Bglob-pA-R 5'-ttttggcagagggaaaaaga-3'
CAGGGCATTGGCCACACCAGCCACCACCTTCTGATAGGCAGCCTGCACCTGAGGAGTGCGGCCGCTTCAC
TTGTCATCGTCATCCTTGTAATCGATGTCATGATCTTTATAATCACCGTCATGGTCTTTGTAGTCGCTCG
AGACTTTCCTCTTCTTCTTGGGGGATCCGTCACCCCCAAGCTGTGACAAATCTATCCGAGTTTCATATAA
TCCCGTGATGGATTGGTGAATCAGTGTCGCGTCTAGCACCTCCTTGGTAGAAGTGTATCGTTTGCGATCT
ATCGTTGTGTCAAAATACTTGAATGCGGCTGGAGCGCCGAGGTTGGTAAGAGTAAACAAATGGATAATAT
TTTCCGCCTGCTCACGTATGGGTTTATCCCTGTGCTTGTTGTATGCGCTTAATACTTTGTCCAGATTGGC
ATCAGCTAGGATGACTCTCTTACTGAATTCCGAAATTTGCTCTATGATTTCGTCGAGATAATGTTTGTGC
TGCTCAACAAAAAGTTGCTTCTGTTCGTTATCTTCAGGTGAACCTTTCAACTTCTCGTAATGGGACGCTA
AATACAGGAAATTCACGTATTTAGACGGTAGTGCGAGTTCGTTCCCCTTTTGAAGCTCTCCGGCGCTAGC
CAACATCCGTTTTCGGCCATTTTCTAACTCAAACAGACTATACTTTGGTAGTTTAATTATGAGATCCTTT
TTTACTTCCTTGTAACCTTTCGCCTCAAGGAAGTCGATGGGGTTCTTTTCAAAAAA
