>Addgene plasmid #53373 | pSQT817 | addgene partial sequence | sequence record 91248 | KJdCas9-F1 5'-GACGTCACAAACCGGAAAAC-3'
ACGACTCAGAAGGGGCAAAAAAACAGTCGAGAGCGGATGAAGAGAATAGAAGAGGGTATTAAAGAACTGG
GCAGCCAGATCTTAAAGGAGCATCCTGTGGAAAATACCCAATTGCAGAACGAGAAACTTTACCTCTATTA
CCTACAAAATGGAAGGGACATGTATGTTGATCAGGAACTGGACATAAACCGTTTATCTGATTACGACGTC
GATCACATTGTACCCCAATCCTTTTTGAAGGACGATTCAATCGACAATAAAGTGCTTACACGCTCGGATA
AGAACCGAGGGAAAAGTGACAATGTTCCAAGCGAGGAAGTCGTAAAGAAAATGAAGAACTATTGGCGGCA
GCTCCTAAATGCGAAACTGATAACGCAAAGAAAGTTCGATAACTTAACTAAAGCTGAGAGGGGTGGCTTG
TCTGAACTTGACAAGGCCGGATTTATTAAACGTCAGCTCGTGGAAACCCGCCAAATCACAAAGCATGTTG
CACAGATACTAGATTCCCGAATGAATACGAAATACGACGAGAACGATAAGCTGATTCGGGAAGTCAAAGT
AATCACTTTAAAGTCAAAATTGGTGTCGGACTTCAGAAAGGATTTTCAATTCTATAAAGTTAGGGAGATA
AATAACTACCACCATGCGCACGACGCTTATCTTAATGCCGTCGTAGGGACCGCACTCATTAAGAAATACC
CGAAGCTAGAAAGTGAGTTTGTGTATGGTGATTACAAAGTTTATGACGTCCGTAAGATGATCGCGAAAAG
CGAACAGGAGATAGGCAAGGCTACAGCCAAATACTTCTTTTATTCTAACATTATGAATTTCTTTAAGACG
GAAATCACTCTGGCAAACGGAGAGATACGCAAACGACCTTTAATTGAAACCAATGGGGAGACAGGTGAAA
TCGTATGGGATA
