>Addgene plasmid #53373 | pSQT817 | addgene partial sequence | sequence record 91252 | pCAG-F 5'-GCAACGTGCTGGTTATTGTG-3'
CTGCAGTCGACGGTACCGCGGGCCCGGGATCCACCGGTCGCCACCATGGATAAAAAGTATTCTATTGGTT
TAGACATCGGCACTAATTCCGTTGGATGGGCTGTCATAACCGATGAATACAAAGTACCTTCAAAGAAATT
TAAGGTGTTGGGGAACACAGACCGTCATTCGATTAAAAAGAATCTTATCGGTGCCCTCCTATTCGATAGT
GGCGAAACGGCAGAGGCGACTCGCCTGAAACGAACCGCTCGGAGAAGGTATACACGTCGCAAGAACCGAA
TATGTTACTTACAAGAAATTTTTAGCAATGAGATGGCCAAAGTTGACGATTCTTTCTTTCACCGTTTGGA
AGAGTCCTTCCTTGTCGAAGAGGACAAGAAACATGAACGGCACCCCATCTTTGGAAACATAGTAGATGAG
GTGGCATATCATGAAAAGTACCCAACGATTTATCACCTCAGAAAAAAGCTAGTTGACTCAACTGATAAAG
CGGACCTGAGGTTAATCTACTTGGCTCTTGCCCATATGATAAAGTTCCGTGGGCACTTTCTCATTGAGGG
TGATCTAAATCCGGACAACTCGGATGTCGACAAACTGTTCATCCAGTTAGTACAAACCTATAATCAGTTG
TTTGAAGAGAACCCTATAAATGCAAGTGGCGTGGATGCGAAGGCTATTCTTAGCGCCCGCCTCTCTAAAT
CCCGACGGCTAGAAAACCTGATCGCACAATTACCCGGAGAGAAGAAAAATGGGTTGTTCGGTAACCTTAT
AGCGCTCTCACTAGGCCTGACACCAAATTTTAAGTCGAACTTCGACTTAGCTGAAGATGCCAAATTGCAG
CTTAGTAAGGACACGTACGATGACGATCTCGACAATCTACTGGCACAAATTG
